Addgene plasmid #97079: pMSCVpuro-tdTomato
Purpose: Retroviral plasmid containing tdTomato for labeling of cells
Depositing lab: Lee Grimes. Depositing organization: Cincinnati Children's Hospital Medical Center. Publication: A guide to choosing fluorescent protein combinations for flow cytometric analysis based on spectral overlap. Kleeman B, Olsson A, Newkold T, Kofron M, DeLay M, Hildeman D, Grimes HL. Cytometry A. 2018 Mar 13. doi: 10.1002/cyto.a.23360. PubMed 29533508.
Backbone
  Vector backbone: MSCVpuro
  Backbone size w/o insert (bp): 6295
  Total vector size (bp): 7902
  Vector type: Mammalian Expression
  Selectable markers: Puromycin
Growth in bacteria
  Bacterial resistance: Ampicillin, 100 μg/mL
  Growth temperature: 37°C
  Growth strain: NEB Stable
  Copy number: High Copy
Gene/Insert
  Gene/Insert name: tdTomato
  Species: Synthetic
  Insert size (bp): 1377
  Cloning method: Restriction Enzyme; 5′ cloning site Bgl II (unknown if destroyed); 3′ cloning site HpaI (unknown if destroyed)
  Sequencing primers: 5′ MSCVpuro 5 primer; 3′ MSCVpuro 3 primer
Terms and licenses: Academic/Nonprofit Terms; Industry Terms: Not Available to Industry
Depositor comments: Base vector obtained from Robert Hawley.
How to cite: pMSCVpuro-tdTomato was a gift from Lee Grimes (Addgene plasmid # 97079 ; http://n2t.net/addgene:97079 ; RRID:Addgene_97079)
