[The description below was written by a language model from this plasmid's Addgene catalogue record and the feature table of its GenBank file.]
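Description:
pMSCVpuro-tdTomato is a gammaretroviral transfer plasmid built on the MSCVpuro (murine stem cell virus) backbone and used to mark mammalian cells with the red fluorescent protein tdTomato. In bacteria it replicates from a high-copy ColE1/pUC-type origin and is selected with ampicillin through the bla gene. The plasmid backbone also retains lac promoter/operator remnants that play no role in the viral payload. The catalogue lists a total size of 7902 bp, whereas the held sequence record is 7871 bp. The listed insert size of 1377 bp is likewise a little shorter than the annotated tdTomato coding region, so these figures should be treated as approximate.

The proviral segment is flanked by 5′ and 3′ long terminal repeats from murine embryonic stem cell virus. Downstream of the 5′ LTR lie the Psi packaging signal and a truncated MMLV gag fragment lacking its start codon, which together promote encapsidation of the genomic RNA without producing Gag protein. The mammalian codon-optimised tdTomato gene, a tandem-dimer derivative of DsRed, was cloned into the multiple cloning site between BglII and HpaI. It is preceded by a Kozak consensus, and no internal promoter is annotated upstream of it, so it is presumably expressed from the 5′ LTR. A separate internal mouse PGK promoter drives puromycin N-acetyltransferase, which allows drug selection of transduced cells. Because the plasmid carries no functional gag, pol or env genes, these must be supplied in trans by packaging cells to generate replication-defective virus. According to the record, the construct is intended for fluorescent labelling of cells. The associated publication concerns choosing fluorescent protein combinations for flow cytometry based on spectral overlap.
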