LOCUS       Exported 7871 bp ds-DNA circular SYN 12-MAY-2021
DEFINITION  Retroviral plasmid containing tdTomato for labeling of cells.
ACCESSION   .
VERSION     .
KEYWORDS    pMSCVpuro-tdTomato
SOURCE      synthetic DNA construct
  ORGANISM  synthetic DNA construct
REFERENCE   1 (bases 1 to 7871)
  AUTHORS   Kleeman B, Olsson A, Newkold T, Kofron M, DeLay M, Hildeman D,
            Grimes HL
  TITLE     A guide to choosing fluorescent protein combinations for flow
            cytometric analysis based on spectral overlap.
  JOURNAL   Cytometry A. 2018 Mar 13. doi: 10.1002/cyto.a.23360.
  PUBMED    29533508
REFERENCE   2 (bases 1 to 7871)
  AUTHORS   .
  TITLE     Direct Submission
  JOURNAL   Exported May 12, 2021 from SnapGene Server 1.1.58
            http://www.snapgene.com
FEATURES             Location/Qualifiers
     source          1..7871
                     /organism="synthetic DNA construct"
                     /mol_type="other DNA"
     misc_feature    579..920
                     /label=MESV Psi
                     /note="packaging signal of murine embryonic stem cell
                     virus"
     CDS             987..1403
                     /label=gag (truncated)
                     /note="truncated Moloney murine leukemia virus (MMLV) gag
                     gene lacking the start codon"
     primer_bind     1333..1355
                     /label=pLXSN 5'
                     /note="Murine stem cell virus, forward primer. Also called
                     MSCV"
     primer_bind     1371..1387
                     /label=pBABE 5'
                     /note="Psi packaging signal, forward primer for pBABE
                     vectors"
     misc_feature    1410..1466
                     /label=MCS
                     /note="multiple cloning site"
     regulatory      1474..1483
                     /regulatory_class="other"
                     /note="vertebrate consensus sequence for strong initiation
                     of translation (Kozak, 1987)"
     CDS             1480..2910
                     /codon_start=1
                     /product="tandem dimeric (pseudo-monomeric) derivative of
                     DsRed (Shaner et al., 2004)"
                     /label=tdTomato
                     /note="mammalian codon-optimized"
                     /translation="MVSKGEEVIKEFMRFKVRMEGSMNGHEFEIEGEGEGRPYEGTQTA
                     KLKVTKGGPLPFAWDILSPQFMYGSKAYVKHPADIPDYKKLSFPEGFKWERVMNFEDGG
                     LVTVTQDSSLQDGTLIYKVKMRGTNFPPDGPVMQKKTMGWEASTERLYPRDGVLKGEIH
                     QALKLKDGGHYLVEFKTIYMAKKPVQLPGYYYVDTKLDITSHNEDYTIVEQYERSEGRH
                     HLFLGHGTGSTGSGSSGTASSEDNNMAVIKEFMRFKVRMEGSMNGHEFEIEGEGEGRPY
                     EGTQTAKLKVTKGGPLPFAWDILSPQFMYGSKAYVKHPADIPDYKKLSFPEGFKWERVM
                     NFEDGGLVTVTQDSSLQDGTLIYKVKMRGTNFPPDGPVMQKKTMGWEASTERLYPRDGV
                     LKGEIHQALKLKDGGHYLVEFKTIYMAKKPVQLPGYYYVDTKLDITSHNEDYTIVEQYE
                     RSEGRHHLFLYGMDELYK"
     promoter        3045..3544
                     /label=PGK promoter
                     /note="mouse phosphoglycerate kinase 1 promoter"
     primer_bind     complement(3080..3103)
                     /label=MSCV-rev
                     /note="Murine stem cell virus, reverse primer"
     primer_bind     3477..3496
                     /label=mPGK-F
                     /note="Mouse PGK promoter, forward primer"
     CDS             3565..4164
                     /codon_start=1
                     /gene="pac from Streptomyces alboniger"
                     /product="puromycin N-acetyltransferase"
                     /label=PuroR
                     /note="confers resistance to puromycin"
                     /translation="MTEYKPTVRLATRDDVPRAVRTLAAAFADYPATRHTVDPDRHIER
                     VTELQELFLTRVGLDIGKVWVADDGAAVAVWTTPESVEAGAVFAEIGPRMAELSGSRLA
                     AQQQMEGLLAPHRPKEPAWFLATVGVSPDHQGKGLGSAVVLPGVEAAERAGVPAFLETS
                     APRNLPFYERLGFTVTADVEVPEGPRTWCMTRKPGA"
     primer_bind     complement(3565..3584)
                     /label=Puro-R
                     /note="Puromycin resistance gene, reverse primer. Also
                     called puro-variant-R"
     primer_bind     4061..4081
                     /label=Puro-F
                     /note="Puromycin resistance gene, forward primer"
     LTR             4264..4778
                     /label=3' LTR
                     /note="3' long terminal repeat from murine embryonic stem
                     cell virus"
     protein_bind    4940..4956
                     /label=lac operator
                     /bound_moiety="lac repressor encoded by lacI"
                     /note="The lac repressor binds to the lac operator to
                     inhibit transcription in E. coli. This inhibition can be
                     relieved by adding lactose or
                     isopropyl-beta-D-thiogalactopyranoside (IPTG)."
     promoter        complement(4964..4994)
                     /label=lac promoter
                     /note="promoter for the E. coli lac operon"
     protein_bind    5009..5030
                     /label=CAP binding site
                     /bound_moiety="E. coli catabolite activator protein"
                     /note="CAP binding activates transcription in the presence
                     of cAMP."
     primer_bind     complement(5147..5164)
                     /label=L4440
                     /note="L4440 vector, forward primer"
     rep_origin      complement(5318..5906)
                     /direction=LEFT
                     /label=ori
                     /note="high-copy-number ColE1/pMB1/pBR322/pUC origin of
                     replication"
     primer_bind     complement(5398..5417)
                     /label=pBR322ori-F
                     /note="pBR322 origin, forward primer"
     CDS             complement(6077..6937)
                     /codon_start=1
                     /gene="bla"
                     /product="beta-lactamase"
                     /label=AmpR
                     /note="confers resistance to ampicillin, carbenicillin, and
                     related antibiotics"
                     /translation="MSIQHFRVALIPFFAAFCLPVFAHPETLVKVKDAEDQLGARVGYI
                     ELDLNSGKILESFRPEERFPMMSTFKVLLCGAVLSRIDAGQEQLGRRIHYSQNDLVEYS
                     PVTEKHLTDGMTVRELCSAAITMSDNTAANLLLTTIGGPKELTAFLHNMGDHVTRLDRW
                     EPELNEAIPNDERDTTMPVAMATTLRKLLTGELLTLASRQQLIDWMEADKVAGPLLRSA
                     LPAGWFIADKSGAGERGSRGIIAALGPDGKPSRIVVIYTTGSQATMDERNRQIAEIGAS
                     LIKHW"
     primer_bind     6700..6719
                     /label=Amp-R
                     /note="Ampicillin resistance gene, reverse primer"
     promoter        complement(6938..7042)
                     /gene="bla"
                     /label=AmpR promoter
     primer_bind     7110..7128
                     /label=pBRforEco
                     /note="pBR322 vectors, upsteam of EcoRI site, forward
                     primer"
     primer_bind     complement(7166..7188)
                     /label=pGEX 3'
                     /note="pGEX vectors, reverse primer"
     primer_bind     7288..7307
                     /label=pRS-marker
                     /note="pRS vectors, use to sequence yeast selectable
                     marker"
     primer_bind     7501..7523
                     /label=M13/pUC Forward
                     /note="In lacZ gene"
     primer_bind     7651..7670
                     /label=pBRrevBam
                     /note="pBR322 vectors, tet region, downstream of BamHI,
                     reverse primer"
     LTR             7870..515
                     /label=5' LTR
                     /note="5' long terminal repeat from murine embryonic stem
                     cell virus"
ORIGIN
        1 tgaaagaccc cacctgtagg tttggcaagc tagcttaagt aacgccattt tgcaaggcat
       61 ggaaaataca taactgagaa tagagaagtt cagatcaagg ttaggaacag agagacagca
      121 gaatatgggc caaacaggat atctgtggta agcagttcct gccccggctc agggccaaga
      181 acagatggtc cccagatgcg gtcccgccct cagcagtttc tagagaacca tcagatgttt
      241 ccagggtgcc ccaaggacct gaaatgaccc tgtgccttat ttgaactaac caatcagttc
      301 gcttctcgct tctgttcgcg cgcttctgct ccccgagctc aataaaagag cccacaaccc
      361 ctcactcggc gcgccagtcc tccgatagac tgcgtcgccc gggtacccgt attcccaata
      421 aagcctcttg ctgtttgcat ccgaatcgtg gactcgctga tccttgggag ggtctcctca
      481 gattgattga ctgcccacct cgggggtctt tcatttggag gttccaccga gatttggaga
      541 cccctgccca gggaccaccg acccccccgc cgggaggtaa gctggccagc ggtcgtttcg
      601 tgtctgtctc tgtctttgtg cgtgtttgtg ccggcatcta atgtttgcgc ctgcgtctgt
      661 actagttagc taactagctc tgtatctggc ggacccgtgg tggaactgac gagttctgaa
      721 cacccggccg caaccctggg agacgtccca gggactttgg gggccgtttt tgtggcccga
      781 cctgaggaag ggagtcgatg tggaatccga ccccgtcagg atatgtggtt ctggtaggag
      841 acgagaacct aaaacagttc ccgcctccgt ctgaattttt gctttcggtt tggaaccgaa
      901 gccgcgcgtc ttgtctgctg cagcgctgca gcatcgttct gtgttgtctc tgtctgactg
      961 tgtttctgta tttgtctgaa aattagggcc agactgttac cactccctta agtttgacct
     1021 taggtcactg gaaagatgtc gagcggatcg ctcacaacca gtcggtagat gtcaagaaga
     1081 gacgttgggt taccttctgc tctgcagaat ggccaacctt taacgtcgga tggccgcgag
     1141 acggcacctt taaccgagac ctcatcaccc aggttaagat caaggtcttt tcacctggcc
     1201 cgcatggaca cccagaccag gtcccctaca tcgtgacctg ggaagccttg gcttttgacc
     1261 cccctccctg ggtcaagccc tttgtacacc ctaagcctcc gcctcctctt cctccatccg
     1321 ccccgtctct cccccttgaa cctcctcgtt cgaccccgcc tcgatcctcc ctttatccag
     1381 ccctcactcc ttctctaggc gccggaatta gatctcgagc tcaagcttcg aattctgcag
     1441 tcgacggtac cgcgggcccg ggatccaccg gtcgccacca tggtgagcaa gggcgaggag
     1501 gtcatcaaag agttcatgcg cttcaaggtg cgcatggagg gctccatgaa cggccacgag
     1561 ttcgagatcg agggcgaggg cgagggccgc ccctacgagg gcacccagac cgccaagctg
     1621 aaggtgacca agggcggccc cctgcccttc gcctgggaca tcctgtcccc ccagttcatg
     1681 tacggctcca aggcgtacgt gaagcacccc gccgacatcc ccgattacaa gaagctgtcc
     1741 ttccccgagg gcttcaagtg ggagcgcgtg atgaacttcg aggacggcgg tctggtgacc
     1801 gtgacccagg actcctccct gcaggacggc acgctgatct acaaggtgaa gatgcgcggc
     1861 accaacttcc cccccgacgg ccccgtaatg cagaagaaga ccatgggctg ggaggcctcc
     1921 accgagcgcc tgtacccccg cgacggcgtg ctgaagggcg agatccacca ggccctgaag
     1981 ctgaaggacg gcggccacta cctggtggag ttcaagacca tctacatggc caagaagccc
     2041 gtgcaactgc ccggctacta ctacgtggac accaagctgg acatcacctc ccacaacgag
     2101 gactacacca tcgtggaaca gtacgagcgc tccgagggcc gccaccacct gttcctgggg
     2161 catggcaccg gcagcaccgg cagcggcagc tccggcaccg cctcctccga ggacaacaac
     2221 atggccgtca tcaaagagtt catgcgcttc aaggtgcgca tggagggctc catgaacggc
     2281 cacgagttcg agatcgaggg cgagggcgag ggccgcccct acgagggcac ccagaccgcc
     2341 aagctgaagg tgaccaaggg cggccccctg cccttcgcct gggacatcct gtccccccag
     2401 ttcatgtacg gctccaaggc gtacgtgaag caccccgccg acatccccga ttacaagaag
     2461 ctgtccttcc ccgagggctt caagtgggag cgcgtgatga acttcgagga cggcggtctg
     2521 gtgaccgtga cccaggactc ctccctgcag gacggcacgc tgatctacaa ggtgaagatg
     2581 cgcggcacca acttcccccc cgacggcccc gtaatgcaga agaagaccat gggctgggag
     2641 gcctccaccg agcgcctgta cccccgcgac ggcgtgctga agggcgagat ccaccaggcc
     2701 ctgaagctga aggacggcgg ccactacctg gtggagttca agaccatcta catggccaag
     2761 aagcccgtgc aactgcccgg ctactactac gtggacacca agctggacat cacctcccac
     2821 aacgaggact acaccatcgt ggaacagtac gagcgctccg agggccgcca ccacctgttc
     2881 ctgtacggca tggacgagct gtacaagtaa gcggccgcga ctctagatca taatcagcca
     2941 taccacattt gtagaggttt tacttgcttt aaaaaacctc ccacacctcc ccctgaacct
     3001 gaaacataaa atgaatgcaa ttgttgttgt taacgaattc taccgggtag gggaggcgct
     3061 tttcccaagg cagtctggag catgcgcttt agcagccccg ctgggcactt ggcgctacac
     3121 aagtggcctc tggcctcgca cacattccac atccaccggt aggcgccaac cggctccgtt
     3181 ctttggtggc cccttcgcgc caccttctac tcctccccta gtcaggaagt tcccccccgc
     3241 cccgcagctc gcgtcgtgca ggacgtgaca aatggaagta gcacgtctca ctagtctcgt
     3301 gcagatggac agcaccgctg agcaatggaa gcgggtaggc ctttggggca gcggccaata
     3361 gcagctttgc tccttcgctt tctgggctca gaggctggga aggggtgggt ccgggggcgg
     3421 gctcaggggc gggctcaggg gcggggcggg cgcccgaagg tcctccggag gcccggcatt
     3481 ctgcacgctt caaaagcgca cgtctgccgc gctgttctcc tcttcctcat ctccgggcct
     3541 ttcgacctgc agcccaagct taccatgacc gagtacaagc ccacggtgcg cctcgccacc
     3601 cgcgacgacg tccccagggc cgtacgcacc ctcgccgccg cgttcgccga ctaccccgcc
     3661 acgcgccaca ccgtcgatcc ggaccgccac atcgagcggg tcaccgagct gcaagaactc
     3721 ttcctcacgc gcgtcgggct cgacatcggc aaggtgtggg tcgcggacga cggcgccgcg
     3781 gtggcggtct ggaccacgcc ggagagcgtc gaagcggggg cggtgttcgc cgagatcggc
     3841 ccgcgcatgg ccgagttgag cggttcccgg ctggccgcgc agcaacagat ggaaggcctc
     3901 ctggcgccgc accggcccaa ggagcccgcg tggttcctgg ccaccgtcgg cgtctcgccc
     3961 gaccaccagg gcaagggtct gggcagcgcc gtcgtgctcc ccggagtgga ggcggccgag
     4021 cgcgccgggg tgcccgcctt cctggagacc tccgcgcccc gcaacctccc cttctacgag
     4081 cggctcggct tcaccgtcac cgccgacgtc gaggtgcccg aaggaccgcg cacctggtgc
     4141 atgacccgca agcccggtgc ctgacgcccg ccccacgacc cgcagcgccc gaccgaaagg
     4201 agcgcacgac cccatgcatc gataaaataa aagattttat ttagtctcca gaaaaagggg
     4261 ggaatgaaag accccacctg taggtttggc aagctagctt aagtaacgcc attttgcaag
     4321 gcatggaaaa tacataactg agaatagaga agttcagatc aaggttagga acagagagac
     4381 agcagaatat gggccaaaca ggatatctgt ggtaagcagt tcctgccccg gctcagggcc
     4441 aagaacagat ggtccccaga tgcggtcccg ccctcagcag tttctagaga accatcagat
     4501 gtttccaggg tgccccaagg acctgaaatg accctgtgcc ttatttgaac taaccaatca
     4561 gttcgcttct cgcttctgtt cgcgcgcttc tgctccccga gctcaataaa agagcccaca
     4621 acccctcact cggcgcgcca gtcctccgat agactgcgtc gcccgggtac ccgtgtatcc
     4681 aataaaccct cttgcagttg catccgactt gtggtctcgc tgttccttgg gagggtctcc
     4741 tctgagtgat tgactacccg tcagcggggg tctttcatgg gtaacagttt cttgaagttg
     4801 gagaacaaca ttctgagggt aggagtcgaa tattaagtaa tcctgactca attagccact
     4861 gttttgaatc cacatactcc aatactcctg aaatagttca ttatggacag cgcagaaaga
     4921 gctggggaga attgtgaaat tgttatccgc tcacaattcc acacaacata cgagccggaa
     4981 gcataaagtg taaagcctgg ggtgcctaat gagtgagcta actcacatta attgcgttgc
     5041 gctcactgcc cgctttccag tcgggaaacc tgtcgtgcca gctgcattaa tgaatcggcc
     5101 aacgcgcggg gagaggcggt ttgcgtattg ggcgctcttc cgcttcctcg ctcactgact
     5161 cgctgcgctc ggtcgttcgg ctgcggcgag cggtatcagc tcactcaaag gcggtaatac
     5221 ggttatccac agaatcaggg gataacgcag gaaagaacat gtgagcaaaa ggccagcaaa
     5281 aggccaggaa ccgtaaaaag gccgcgttgc tggcgttttt ccataggctc cgcccccctg
     5341 acgagcatca caaaaatcga cgctcaagtc agaggtggcg aaacccgaca ggactataaa
     5401 gataccaggc gtttccccct ggaagctccc tcgtgcgctc tcctgttccg accctgccgc
     5461 ttaccggata cctgtccgcc tttctccctt cgggaagcgt ggcgctttct catagctcac
     5521 gctgtaggta tctcagttcg gtgtaggtcg ttcgctccaa gctgggctgt gtgcacgaac
     5581 cccccgttca gcccgaccgc tgcgccttat ccggtaacta tcgtcttgag tccaacccgg
     5641 taagacacga cttatcgcca ctggcagcag ccactggtaa caggattagc agagcgaggt
     5701 atgtaggcgg tgctacagag ttcttgaagt ggtggcctaa ctacggctac actagaagaa
     5761 cagtatttgg tatctgcgct ctgctgaagc cagttacctt cggaaaaaga gttggtagct
     5821 cttgatccgg caaacaaacc accgctggta gcggtggttt ttttgtttgc aagcagcaga
     5881 ttacgcgcag aaaaaaagga tctcaagaag atcctttgat cttttctacg gggtctgacg
     5941 ctcagtggaa cgaaaactca cgttaaggga ttttggtcat gagattatca aaaaggatct
     6001 tcacctagat ccttttaaat taaaaatgaa gttttaaatc aatctaaagt atatatgagt
     6061 aaacttggtc tgacagttac caatgcttaa tcagtgaggc acctatctca gcgatctgtc
     6121 tatttcgttc atccatagtt gcctgactcc ccgtcgtgta gataactacg atacgggagg
     6181 gcttaccatc tggccccagt gctgcaatga taccgcgaga cccacgctca ccggctccag
     6241 atttatcagc aataaaccag ccagccggaa gggccgagcg cagaagtggt cctgcaactt
     6301 tatccgcctc catccagtct attaattgtt gccgggaagc tagagtaagt agttcgccag
     6361 ttaatagttt gcgcaacgtt gttgccattg ctacaggcat cgtggtgtca cgctcgtcgt
     6421 ttggtatggc ttcattcagc tccggttccc aacgatcaag gcgagttaca tgatccccca
     6481 tgttgtgcaa aaaagcggtt agctccttcg gtcctccgat cgttgtcaga agtaagttgg
     6541 ccgcagtgtt atcactcatg gttatggcag cactgcataa ttctcttact gtcatgccat
     6601 ccgtaagatg cttttctgtg actggtgagt actcaaccaa gtcattctga gaatagtgta
     6661 tgcggcgacc gagttgctct tgcccggcgt caatacggga taataccgcg ccacatagca
     6721 gaactttaaa agtgctcatc attggaaaac gttcttcggg gcgaaaactc tcaaggatct
     6781 taccgctgtt gagatccagt tcgatgtaac ccactcgtgc acccaactga tcttcagcat
     6841 cttttacttt caccagcgtt tctgggtgag caaaaacagg aaggcaaaat gccgcaaaaa
     6901 agggaataag ggcgacacgg aaatgttgaa tactcatact cttccttttt caatattatt
     6961 gaagcattta tcagggttat tgtctcatga gcggatacat atttgaatgt atttagaaaa
     7021 ataaacaaat aggggttccg cgcacatttc cccgaaaagt gccacctgac gtctaagaaa
     7081 ccattattat catgacatta acctataaaa ataggcgtat cacgaggccc tttcgtctcg
     7141 cgcgtttcgg tgatgacggt gaaaacctct gacacatgca gctcccggag acggtcacag
     7201 cttgtctgta agcggatgcc gggagcagac aagcccgtca gggcgcgtca gcgggtgttg
     7261 gcgggtgtcg gggctggctt aactatgcgg catcagagca gattgtactg agagtgcacc
     7321 atatgcggtg tgaaataccg cacagatgcg taaggagaaa ataccgcatc aggcgccatt
     7381 cgccattcag gctgcgcaac tgttgggaag ggcgatcggt gcgggcctct tcgctattac
     7441 gccagctggc gaaaggggga tgtgctgcaa ggcgattaag ttgggtaacg ccagggtttt
     7501 cccagtcacg acgttgtaaa acgacggcgc aaggaatggt gcatgcaagg agatggcgcc
     7561 caacagtccc ccggccacgg ggcctgccac catacccacg ccgaaacaag cgctcatgag
     7621 cccgaagtgg cgagcccgat cttccccatc ggtgatgtcg gcgatatagg cgccagcaac
     7681 cgcacctgtg gcgccggtga tgccggccac gatgcgtccg gcgtagaggc gattagtcca
     7741 atttgttaaa gacaggatat cagtggtcca ggctctagtt ttgactcaac aatatcacca
     7801 gctgaagcct atagagtacg agccatagat aaaataaaag attttattta gtctccagaa
     7861 aaagggggga a
//
