>Addgene plasmid #97079 | pMSCVpuro-tdTomato | depositor partial sequence | sequence record 178936 | pMSCVpuro-tdTomato sequence 7902 bps
TGAAAGACCCCACCTGTAGGTTTGGCAAGCTAGCTTAAGTAACGCCATTTTGCAAGGCATGGAAAATACA
TAACTGAGAATAGAGAAGTTCAGATCAAGGTTAGGAACAGAGAGACAGCAGAATATGGGCCAAACAGGAT
ATCTGTGGTAAGCAGTTCCTGCCCCGGCTCAGGGCCAAGAACAGATGGTCCCCAGATGCGGTCCCGCCCT
CAGCAGTTTCTAGAGAACCATCAGATGTTTCCAGGGTGCCCCAAGGACCTGAAATGACCCTGTGCCTTAT
TTGAACTAACCAATCAGTTCGCTTCTCGCTTCTGTTCGCGCGCTTCTGCTCCCCGAGCTCAATAAAAGAG
CCCACAACCCCTCACTCGGCGCGCCAGTCCTCCGATAGACTGCGTCGCCCGGGTACCCGTATTCCCAATA
AAGCCTCTTGCTGTTTGCATCCGAATCGTGGACTCGCTGATCCTTGGGAGGGTCTCCTCAGATTGATTGA
CTGCCCACCTCGGGGGTCTTTCATTTGGAGGTTCCACCGAGATTTGGAGACCCCTGCCCAGGGACCACCG
ACCCCCCCGCCGGGAGGTAAGCTGGCCAGCGGTCGTTTCGTGTCTGTCTCTGTCTTTGTGCGTGTTTGTG
CCGGCATCTAATGTTTGCGCCTGCGTCTGTACTAGTTAGCTAACTAGCTCTGTATCTGGCGGACCCGTGG
TGGAACTGACGAGTTCTGAACACCCGGCCGCAACCCTGGGAGACGTCCCAGGGACTTTGGGGGCCGTTTT
TGTGGCCCGACCTGAGGAAGGGAGTCGATGTGGAATCCGACCCCGTCAGGATATGTGGTTCTGGTAGGAG
ACGAGAACCTAAAACAGTTCCCGCCTCCGTCTGAATTTTTGCTTTCGGTTTGGAACCGAAGCCGCGCGTC
TTGTCTGCTGCAGCGCTGCAGCATCGTTCTGTGTTGTCTCTGTCTGACTGTGTTTCTGTATTTGTCTGAA
AATTAGGGCCAGACTGTTACCACTCCCTTAAGTTTGACCTTAGGTCACTGGAAAGATGTCGAGCGGATCG
CTCACAACCAGTCGGTAGATGTCAAGAAGAGACGTTGGGTTACCTTCTGCTCTGCAGAATGGCCAACCTT
TAACGTCGGATGGCCGCGAGACGGCACCTTTAACCGAGACCTCATCACCCAGGTTAAGATCAAGGTCTTT
TCACCTGGCCCGCATGGACACCCAGACCAGGTCCCCTACATCGTGACCTGGGAAGCCTTGGCTTTTGACC
CCCCTCCCTGGGTCAAGCCCTTTGTACACCCTAAGCCTCCGCCTCCTCTTCCTCCATCCGCCCCGTCTCT
CCCCCTTGAACCTCCTCGTTCGACCCCGCCTCGATCCTCCCTTTATCCAGCCCTCACTCCTTCTCTAGGC
GCCGGAATTAGATCTCGAGCTCAAGCTTCGAATTCTGCAGTCGACGGTACCGCGGGCCCGGGATCCACCG
GTCGCCACCATGGTGAGCAAGGGCGAGGAGGTCATCAAAGAGTTCATGCGCTTCAAGGTGCGCATGGAGG
GCTCCATGAACGGCCACGAGTTCGAGATCGAGGGCGAGGGCGAGGGCCGCCCCTACGAGGGCACCCAGAC
CGCCAAGCTGAAGGTGACCAAGGGCGGCCCCCTGCCCTTCGCCTGGGACATCCTGTCCCCCCAGTTCATG
TACGGCTCCAAGGCGTACGTGAAGCACCCCGCCGACATCCCCGATTACAAGAAGCTGTCCTTCCCCGAGG
GCTTCAAGTGGGAGCGCGTGATGAACTTCGAGGACGGCGGTCTGGTGACCGTGACCCAGGACTCCTCCCT
GCAGGACGGCACGCTGATCTACAAGGTGAAGATGCGCGGCACCAACTTCCCCCCCGACGGCCCCGTAATG
CAGAAGAAGACCATGGGCTGGGAGGCCTCCACCGAGCGCCTGTACCCCCGCGACGGCGTGCTGAAGGGCG
AGATCCACCAGGCCCTGAAGCTGAAGGACGGCGGCCACTACCTGGTGGAGTTCAAGACCATCTACATGGC
CAAGAAGCCCGTGCAACTGCCCGGCTACTACTACGTGGACACCAAGCTGGACATCACCTCCCACAACGAG
GACTACACCATCGTGGAACAGTACGAGCGCTCCGAGGGCCGCCACCACCTGTTCCTGGGGCATGGCACCG
GCAGCACCGGCAGCGGCAGCTCCGGCACCGCCTCCTCCGAGGACAACAACATGGCCGTCATCAAAGAGTT
CATGCGCTTCAAGGTGCGCATGGAGGGCTCCATGAACGGCCACGAGTTCGAGATCGAGGGCGAGGGCGAG
GGCCGCCCCTACGAGGGCACCCAGACCGCCAAGCTGAAGGTGACCAAGGGCGGCCCCCTGCCCTTCGCCT
GGGACATCCTGTCCCCCCAGTTCATGTACGGCTCCAAGGCGTACGTGAAGCACCCCGCCGACATCCCCGA
TTACAAGAAGCTGTCCTTCCCCGAGGGCTTCAAGTGGGAGCGCGTGATGAACTTCGAGGACGGCGGTCTG
GTGACCGTGACCCAGGACTCCTCCCTGCAGGACGGCACGCTGATCTACAAGGTGAAGATGCGCGGCACCA
ACTTCCCCCCCGACGGCCCCGTAATGCAGAAGAAGACCATGGGCTGGGAGGCCTCCACCGAGCGCCTGTA
CCCCCGCGACGGCGTGCTGAAGGGCGAGATCCACCAGGCCCTGAAGCTGAAGGACGGCGGCCACTACCTG
GTGGAGTTCAAGACCATCTACATGGCCAAGAAGCCCGTGCAACTGCCCGGCTACTACTACGTGGACACCA
AGCTGGACATCACCTCCCACAACGAGGACTACACCATCGTGGAACAGTACGAGCGCTCCGAGGGCCGCCA
CCACCTGTTCCTGTACGGCATGGACGAGCTGTACAAGTAAGCGGCCGCGACTCTAGATCATAATCAGCCA
TACCACATTTGTAGAGGTTTTACTTGCTTTAAAAAACCTCCCACACCTCCCCCTGAACCTGAAACATAAA
ATGAATGCAATTGTTGTTGTTAACGAATTCTACCGGGTAGGGGAGGCGCTTTTCCCAAGGCAGTCTGGAG
CATGCGCTTTAGCAGCCCCGCTGGGCACTTGGCGCTACACAAGTGGCCTCTGGCCTCGCACACATTCCAC
ATCCACCGGTAGGCGCCAACCGGCTCCGTTCTTTGGTGGCCCCTTCGCGCCACCTTCTACTCCTCCCCTA
GTCAGGAAGTTCCCCCCCGCCCCGCAGCTCGCGTCGTGCAGGACGTGACAAATGGAAGTAGCACGTCTCA
CTAGTCTCGTGCAGATGGACAGCACCGCTGAGCAATGGAAGCGGGTAGGCCTTTGGGGCAGCGGCCAATA
GCAGCTTTGCTCCTTCGCTTTCTGGGCTCAGAGGCTGGGAAGGGGTGGGTCCGGGGGCGGGCTCAGGGGC
GGGCTCAGGGGCGGGGCGGGCGCCCGAAGGTCCTCCGGAGGCCCGGCATTCTGCACGCTTCAAAAGCGCA
CGTCTGCCGCGCTGTTCTCCTCTTCCTCATCTCCGGGCCTTTCGACCTGCAGCCCAAGCTTACCATGACC
GAGTACAAGCCCACGGTGCGCCTCGCCACCCGCGACGACGTCCCCAGGGCCGTACGCACCCTCGCCGCCG
CGTTCGCCGACTACCCCGCCACGCGCCACACCGTCGATCCGGACCGCCACATCGAGCGGGTCACCGAGCT
GCAAGAACTCTTCCTCACGCGCGTCGGGCTCGACATCGGCAAGGTGTGGGTCGCGGACGACGGCGCCGCG
GTGGCGGTCTGGACCACGCCGGAGAGCGTCGAAGCGGGGGCGGTGTTCGCCGAGATCGGCCCGCGCATGG
CCGAGTTGAGCGGTTCCCGGCTGGCCGCGCAGCAACAGATGGAAGGCCTCCTGGCGCCGCACCGGCCCAA
GGAGCCCGCGTGGTTCCTGGCCACCGTCGGCGTCTCGCCCGACCACCAGGGCAAGGGTCTGGGCAGCGCC
GTCGTGCTCCCCGGAGTGGAGGCGGCCGAGCGCGCCGGGGTGCCCGCCTTCCTGGAGACCTCCGCGCCCC
GCAACCTCCCCTTCTACGAGCGGCTCGGCTTCACCGTCACCGCCGACGTCGAGGTGCCCGAAGGACCGCG
CACCTGGTGCATGACCCGCAAGCCCGGTGCCTGACGCCCGCCCCACGACCCGCAGCGCCCGACCGAAAGG
AGCGCACGACCCCATGCATCGATAAAATAAAAGATTTTATTTAGTCTCCAGAAAAAGGGGGGAATGAAAG
ACCCCACCTGTAGGTTTGGCAAGCTAGCTTAAGTAACGCCATTTTGCAAGGCATGGAAAATACATAACTG
AGAATAGAGAAGTTCAGATCAAGGTTAGGAACAGAGAGACAGCAGAATATGGGCCAAACAGGATATCTGT
GGTAAGCAGTTCCTGCCCCGGCTCAGGGCCAAGAACAGATGGTCCCCAGATGCGGTCCCGCCCTCAGCAG
TTTCTAGAGAACCATCAGATGTTTCCAGGGTGCCCCAAGGACCTGAAATGACCCTGTGCCTTATTTGAAC
TAACCAATCAGTTCGCTTCTCGCTTCTGTTCGCGCGCTTCTGCTCCCCGAGCTCAATAAAAGAGCCCACA
ACCCCTCACTCGGCGCGCCAGTCCTCCGATAGACTGCGTCGCCCGGGTACCCGTGTATCCAATAAACCCT
CTTGCAGTTGCATCCGACTTGTGGTCTCGCTGTTCCTTGGGAGGGTCTCCTCTGAGTGATTGACTACCCG
TCAGCGGGGGTCTTTCATGGGTAACAGTTTCTTGAAGTTGGAGAACAACATTCTGAGGGTAGGAGTCGAA
TATTAAGTAATCCTGACTCAATTAGCCACTGTTTTGAATCCACATACTCCAATACTCCTGAAATAGTTCA
TTATGGACAGCGCAGAAGAGCTGGGGAGAATTAATTCGTAATCATGGTCATAGCTGTTTCCTGTGTGAAA
TTGTTATCCGCTCACAATTCCACACAACATACGAGCCGGAAGCATAAAGTGTAAAGCCTGGGGTGCCTAA
TGAGTGAGCTAACTCACATTAATTGCGTTGCGCTCACTGCCCGCTTTCCAGTCGGGAAACCTGTCGTGCC
AGCTGCATTAATGAATCGGCCAACGCGCGGGGAGAGGCGGTTTGCGTATTGGGCGCTCTTCCGCTTCCTC
GCTCACTGACTCGCTGCGCTCGGTCGTTCGGCTGCGGCGAGCGGTATCAGCTCACTCAAAGGCGGTAATA
CGGTTATCCACAGAATCAGGGGATAACGCAGGAAAGAACATGTGAGCAAAAGGCCAGCAAAAGGCCAGGA
ACCGTAAAAAGGCCGCGTTGCTGGCGTTTTTCCATAGGCTCCGCCCCCCTGACGAGCATCACAAAAATCG
ACGCTCAAGTCAGAGGTGGCGAAACCCGACAGGACTATAAAGATACCAGGCGTTTCCCCCTGGAAGCTCC
CTCGTGCGCTCTCCTGTTCCGACCCTGCCGCTTACCGGATACCTGTCCGCCTTTCTCCCTTCGGGAAGCG
TGGCGCTTTCTCATAGCTCACGCTGTAGGTATCTCAGTTCGGTGTAGGTCGTTCGCTCCAAGCTGGGCTG
TGTGCACGAACCCCCCGTTCAGCCCGACCGCTGCGCCTTATCCGGTAACTATCGTCTTGAGTCCAACCCG
GTAAGACACGACTTATCGCCACTGGCAGCAGCCACTGGTAACAGGATTAGCAGAGCGAGGTATGTAGGCG
GTGCTACAGAGTTCTTGAAGTGGTGGCCTAACTACGGCTACACTAGAAGGACAGTATTTGGTATCTGCGC
TCTGCTGAAGCCAGTTACCTTCGGAAAAAGAGTTGGTAGCTCTTGATCCGGCAAACAAACCACCGCTGGT
AGCGGTGGTTTTTTTGTTTGCAAGCAGCAGATTACGCGCAGAAAAAAAGGATCTCAAGAAGATCCTTTGA
TCTTTTCTACGGGGTCTGACGCTCAGTGGAACGAAAACTCACGTTAAGGGATTTTGGTCATGAGATTATC
AAAAAGGATCTTCACCTAGATCCTTTTAAATTAAAAATGAAGTTTTAAATCAATCTAAAGTATATATGAG
TAAACTTGGTCTGACAGTTACCAATGCTTAATCAGTGAGGCACCTATCTCAGCGATCTGTCTATTTCGTT
CATCCATAGTTGCCTGACTCCCCGTCGTGTAGATAACTACGATACGGGAGGGCTTACCATCTGGCCCCAG
TGCTGCAATGATACCGCGAGACCCACGCTCACCGGCTCCAGATTTATCAGCAATAAACCAGCCAGCCGGA
AGGGCCGAGCGCAGAAGTGGTCCTGCAACTTTATCCGCCTCCATCCAGTCTATTAATTGTTGCCGGGAAG
CTAGAGTAAGTAGTTCGCCAGTTAATAGTTTGCGCAACGTTGTTGCCATTGCTACAGGCATCGTGGTGTC
ACGCTCGTCGTTTGGTATGGCTTCATTCAGCTCCGGTTCCCAACGATCAAGGCGAGTTACATGATCCCCC
ATGTTGTGCAAAAAAGCGGTTAGCTCCTTCGGTCCTCCGATCGTTGTCAGAAGTAAGTTGGCCGCAGTGT
TATCACTCATGGTTATGGCAGCACTGCATAATTCTCTTACTGTCATGCCATCCGTAAGATGCTTTTCTGT
GACTGGTGAGTACTCAACCAAGTCATTCTGAGAATAGTGTATGCGGCGACCGAGTTGCTCTTGCCCGGCG
TCAATACGGGATAATACCGCGCCACATAGCAGAACTTTAAAAGTGCTCATCATTGGAAAACGTTCTTCGG
GGCGAAAACTCTCAAGGATCTTACCGCTGTTGAGATCCAGTTCGATGTAACCCACTCGTGCACCCAACTG
ATCTTCAGCATCTTTTACTTTCACCAGCGTTTCTGGGTGAGCAAAAACAGGAAGGCAAAATGCCGCAAAA
AAGGGAATAAGGGCGACACGGAAATGTTGAATACTCATACTCTTCCTTTTTCAATATTATTGAAGCATTT
ATCAGGGTTATTGTCTCATGAGCGGATACATATTTGAATGTATTTAGAAAAATAAACAAATAGGGGTTCC
GCGCACATTTCCCCGAAAAGTGCCACCTGACGTCTAAGAAACCATTATTATCATGACATTAACCTATAAA
AATAGGCGTATCACGAGGCCCTTTCGTCTCGCGCGTTTCGGTGATGACGGTGAAAACCTCTGACACATGC
AGCTCCCGGAGACGGTCACAGCTTGTCTGTAAGCGGATGCCGGGAGCAGACAAGCCCGTCAGGGCGCGTC
AGCGGGTGTTGGCGGGTGTCGGGGCTGGCTTAACTATGCGGCATCAGAGCAGATTGTACTGAGAGTGCAC
CATATGCGGTGTGAAATACCGCACAGATGCGTAAGGAGAAAATACCGCATCAGGCGCCATTCGCCATTCA
GGCTGCGCAACTGTTGGGAAGGGCGATCGGTGCGGGCCTCTTCGCTATTACGCCAGCTGGCGAAAGGGGG
ATGTGCTGCAAGGCGATTAAGTTGGGTAACGCCAGGGTTTTCCCAGTCACGACGTTGTAAAACGACGGCG
CAAGGAATGGTGCATGCAAGGAGATGGCGCCCAACAGTCCCCCGGCCACGGGGCCTGCCACCATACCCAC
GCCGAAACAAGCGCTCATGAGCCCGAAGTGGCGAGCCCGATCTTCCCCATCGGTGATGTCGGCGATATAG
GCGCCAGCAACCGCACCTGTGGCGCCGGTGATGCCGGCCACGATGCGTCCGGCGTAGAGGCGATTAGTCC
AATTTGTTAAAGACAGGATATCAGTGGTCCAGGCTCTAGTTTTGACTCAACAATATCACCAGCTGAAGCC
TATAGAGTACGAGCCATAGATAAAATAAAAGATTTTATTTAGTCTCCAGAAAAAGGGGGGAA
