>Addgene plasmid #97079 | pMSCVpuro-tdTomato | depositor partial sequence | sequence record 214485 | pMSCVpuro-tdTomato sequence 1431 bps
ATGGTGAGCAAGGGCGAGGAGGTCATCAAAGAGTTCATGCGCTTCAAGGTGCGCATGGAGGGCTCCATGA
ACGGCCACGAGTTCGAGATCGAGGGCGAGGGCGAGGGCCGCCCCTACGAGGGCACCCAGACCGCCAAGCT
GAAGGTGACCAAGGGCGGCCCCCTGCCCTTCGCCTGGGACATCCTGTCCCCCCAGTTCATGTACGGCTCC
AAGGCGTACGTGAAGCACCCCGCCGACATCCCCGATTACAAGAAGCTGTCCTTCCCCGAGGGCTTCAAGT
GGGAGCGCGTGATGAACTTCGAGGACGGCGGTCTGGTGACCGTGACCCAGGACTCCTCCCTGCAGGACGG
CACGCTGATCTACAAGGTGAAGATGCGCGGCACCAACTTCCCCCCCGACGGCCCCGTAATGCAGAAGAAG
ACCATGGGCTGGGAGGCCTCCACCGAGCGCCTGTACCCCCGCGACGGCGTGCTGAAGGGCGAGATCCACC
AGGCCCTGAAGCTGAAGGACGGCGGCCACTACCTGGTGGAGTTCAAGACCATCTACATGGCCAAGAAGCC
CGTGCAACTGCCCGGCTACTACTACGTGGACACCAAGCTGGACATCACCTCCCACAACGAGGACTACACC
ATCGTGGAACAGTACGAGCGCTCCGAGGGCCGCCACCACCTGTTCCTGGGGCATGGCACCGGCAGCACCG
GCAGCGGCAGCTCCGGCACCGCCTCCTCCGAGGACAACAACATGGCCGTCATCAAAGAGTTCATGCGCTT
CAAGGTGCGCATGGAGGGCTCCATGAACGGCCACGAGTTCGAGATCGAGGGCGAGGGCGAGGGCCGCCCC
TACGAGGGCACCCAGACCGCCAAGCTGAAGGTGACCAAGGGCGGCCCCCTGCCCTTCGCCTGGGACATCC
TGTCCCCCCAGTTCATGTACGGCTCCAAGGCGTACGTGAAGCACCCCGCCGACATCCCCGATTACAAGAA
GCTGTCCTTCCCCGAGGGCTTCAAGTGGGAGCGCGTGATGAACTTCGAGGACGGCGGTCTGGTGACCGTG
ACCCAGGACTCCTCCCTGCAGGACGGCACGCTGATCTACAAGGTGAAGATGCGCGGCACCAACTTCCCCC
CCGACGGCCCCGTAATGCAGAAGAAGACCATGGGCTGGGAGGCCTCCACCGAGCGCCTGTACCCCCGCGA
CGGCGTGCTGAAGGGCGAGATCCACCAGGCCCTGAAGCTGAAGGACGGCGGCCACTACCTGGTGGAGTTC
AAGACCATCTACATGGCCAAGAAGCCCGTGCAACTGCCCGGCTACTACTACGTGGACACCAAGCTGGACA
TCACCTCCCACAACGAGGACTACACCATCGTGGAACAGTACGAGCGCTCCGAGGGCCGCCACCACCTGTT
CCTGTACGGCATGGACGAGCTGTACAAGTAA
